Addgene plasmid #126020: pFH43
Purpose: Level0 Pea RbSC E9 terminator
Depositing lab: Vladimir Nekrasov. Depositing organization: Rothamsted Research. Publication: A modular cloning toolkit for genome editing in plants. Hahn F, Korolev A, Sanjurjo Loures L, Nekrasov V. BMC Plant Biol. 2020 Apr 23;20(1):179. doi: 10.1186/s12870-020-02388-2. PubMed 32326901.
Backbone
  Vector backbone: pAGM9121
  Vector type: Plant Expression, CRISPR, Synthetic Biology
Growth in bacteria
  Bacterial resistance: Spectinomycin, 50 μg/mL
  Growth temperature: 37°C
  Growth strain: DH5alpha
  Copy number: High Copy
Gene/Insert
  Gene/Insert name: Level0 Pea RbSC E9 terminator
  Species: Synthetic
Terms and licenses: Academic/Nonprofit Terms; Industry Terms: Not Available to Industry
How to cite: pFH43 was a gift from Vladimir Nekrasov (Addgene plasmid # 126020 ; http://n2t.net/addgene:126020 ; RRID:Addgene_126020)
