[The description below was written by a language model from this plasmid's Addgene catalogue record and pLannotate feature annotations shown in this document.]
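Description:
pFH43 is a Level 0 part plasmid from a modular cloning (MoClo/Golden Gate-style) toolkit built for genome editing in plants. It is based on the pAGM9121 backbone, a small acceptor vector for Level 0 modules. The full sequence is only about 2.4 kb, so it is a parts-storage plasmid rather than a functional expression vector. It is maintained in E. coli at high copy through a ColE1/pUC-type origin of replication. Selection is with spectinomycin, conferred by an aadA aminoglycoside adenylyltransferase gene, which also gives streptomycin resistance. The annotation also picks up a fragment of the class 1 integron Pc promoter and a short fragment of the gentamicin acetyltransferase gene just upstream of aadA. These are most likely remnants of the integron-derived resistance cassette, with the Pc element probably driving marker expression. The gentamicin fragment is far too short to be a functional marker.

The only payload is the terminator and polyadenylation signal from the pea rbcS-E9 gene (small subunit of Rubisco), annotated as a roughly 300 bp element and listed in the record as a synthetic insert. There is no promoter, coding sequence, guide RNA or plant selection marker in this plasmid. As a Level 0 module, the terminator is meant to be released by Type IIS restriction enzyme digestion and joined in a defined order with promoter and coding sequence parts to form Level 1 transcription units. Those units can then be combined into multigene constructs, for example plant CRISPR/Cas expression cassettes. The record does not state the specific flanking overhangs or restriction sites, nor any particular downstream constructs in which this part was used.
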