Features (pLannotate 1.2.2; 5 found; start..end, strand, type, name):
     23..46      +  promoter       Pc promoter (fragment): intI1 (promoter lies within the coding sequence); class 1 integron promoter
    222..278     +  CDS            GmR (fragment): gentamycin acetyltransferase; aacC1; confers resistance to gentamycin
    289..1076    +  CDS            SmR (fragment): aminoglycoside adenylyltransferase (Murphy, 1985); aadA; confers resistance to spectinomycin and streptomycin
   1417..2005    +  rep_origin     ori: high-copy-number ColE1/pMB1/pBR322/pUC origin of replication
   2058..2363    +  terminator     E9 terminator (fragment): terminator and polyadenylation signal from the pea rbcS-E9 gene
>Addgene plasmid #126020 | pFH43 | addgene full sequence | sequence record 252799 | Addgene NGS Result
GTGCCGAGGCACGAACCCAGTGGACATAAGCCTGTTCGGTTCGTAAGCTGTAATGCAAGTAGCGTATGCG
CTCACGCAACTGGTCCAGAACCTTGACCGAACGCAGCGGTGGTAACGGCGCAGTGGCGGTTTTCATGGCT
TGTTATGACTGTTTTTTTGGGGTACAGTCTATGCCTCGGGCATCCAAGCAGCAAGCGCGTTACGCCGTGG
GTCGATGTTTGATGTTATGGAGCAGCAACGATGTTACGCAGCAGGGCAGTCGCCCTAAAACAAAGTTAAA
CATCATGGGGGAAGCGGTGATCGCCGAAGTATCGACTCAACTATCAGAGGTAGTTGGCGTCATCGAGCGC
CATCTCGAACCGACGTTGCTGGCCGTACATTTGTACGGCTCCGCAGTGGATGGCGGCCTGAAGCCACACA
GCGATATTGATTTGCTGGTTACGGTGACCGTAAGGCTTGATGAAACAACGCGGCGAGCTTTGATCAACGA
CCTTTTGGAAACTTCGGCTTCCCCTGGAGAGAGCGAGATTCTCCGCGCTGTAGAAGTCACCATTGTTGTG
CACGACGACATCATTCCGTGGCGTTATCCAGCTAAGCGCGAACTGCAATTTGGAGAATGGCAGCGCAATG
ACATTCTTGCAGGTATCTTCGAGCCAGCCACGATCGACATTGATCTGGCTATCTTGCTGACAAAAGCAAG
AGAACATAGCGTTGCCTTGGTAGGTCCAGCGGCGGAGGAACTCTTTGATCCGGTTCCTGAACAGGATCTA
TTTGAGGCGCTAAATGAAACCTTAACGCTATGGAACTCGCCGCCCGACTGGGCTGGCGATGAGCGAAATG
TAGTGCTTACGTTGTCCCGCATTTGGTACAGCGCAGTAACCGGCAAAATCGCGCCGAAGGATGTCGCTGC
CGACTGGGCAATGGAGCGCCTGCCGGCCCAGTATCAGCCCGTCATACTTGAAGCTAGACAGGCTTATCTT
GGACAAGAAGAAGATCGCTTGGCCTCGCGCGCAGATCAGTTGGAAGAATTTGTCCATTACGTGAAAGGCG
AGATCACCAAGGTAGTCGGCAAATAATGTCTAGCTAGAAATTCGTTCAAGCCGACGCCGCTTCGCGGCGC
GGCTTAACTCAAGCGTTAGATGCACTAAGCACATAATTGCTCACAGCCAAACTATCAGGTCAAGTCTGCT
TTTATTATTTTTAAGCGTGCATAATAAGCCCTACACAAATTGGGAGATATATCATGCTGTCAGACCAAGT
TTACTCATATATACTTTAGATTGATTTAAAACTTCATTTTTAATTTAAAAGGATCTAGGTGAAGATCCTT
TTTGATAATCTCATGACCAAAATCCCTTAACGTGAGTTTTCGTTCCACTGAGCGTCAGACCCCGTAGAAA
AGATCAAAGGATCTTCTTGAGATCCTTTTTTTCTGCGCGTAATCTGCTGCTTGCAAACAAAAAAACCACC
GCTACCAGCGGTGGTTTGTTTGCCGGATCAAGAGCTACCAACTCTTTTTCCGAAGGTAACTGGCTTCAGC
AGAGCGCAGATACCAAATACTGTTCTTCTAGTGTAGCCGTAGTTAGGCCACCACTTCAAGAACTCTGTAG
CACCGCCTACATACCTCGCTCTGCTAATCCTGTTACCAGTGGCTGCTGCCAGTGGCGATAAGTCGTGTCT
TACCGGGTTGGACTCAAGACGATAGTTACCGGATAAGGCGCAGCGGTCGGGCTGAACGGGGGGTTCGTGC
ACACAGCCCAGCTTGGAGCGAACGACCTACACCGAACTGAGATACCTACAGCGTGAGCTATGAGAAAGCG
CCACGCTTCCCGAAGGGAGAAAGGCGGACAGGTATCCGGTAAGCGGCAGGGTCGGAACAGGAGAGCGCAC
GAGGGAGCTTCCAGGGGGAAACGCCTGGTATCTTTATAGTCCTGTCGGGTTTCGCCACCTCTGACTTGAG
CGTCGATTTTTGTGATGCTCGTCAGGGGGGCGGAGCCTATGGAAAAACGCCAGCAACGCGGCCTTTTTAC
GGTTCCTGCACTCTGTGGTCTCAGCTTGTTCGAGTATTATGGCATTGGGAAAACTGTTTTTCTTGTACCA
TTTGTTGTGCTTGTAATTTACTGTGTTTTTTATTCGGTTTTCGCTATCGAACTGTGAAATGGAAATGGAT
GGAGAAGAGTTAATGAATGATATGGTCCTTTTGTTCATTCTCAAATTAATATTATTTGTTTTTTCTCTTA
TTTGTTGTGTGTTGAATTTGAAATTATAAGAGATATGCAAACATTTTGTTTTGAGTAAAAATGTGTCAAA
TCGTGGCCTCTAATGACCGAAGTTAATATGAGGAGTAAAACACTTGTAGTTGTCGCTCGAGACCACGAA
